Addgene plasmid #183640: pBoBi-hPEN2 2A
Purpose: Lentiviral expression of a PEN2 mutant losing its binding affinity to metformin at the N-terminus (cytosolic face).
Depositing lab: Sheng-cai Lin. Depositing organization: Xiamen University. Publication: Low-dose metformin targets the lysosomal AMPK pathway through PEN2. Ma T, Tian X, Zhang B, Li M, Wang Y, Yang C, Wu J, Wei X, Qu Q, Yu Y, Long S, Feng JW, Li C, Zhang C, Xie C, Wu Y, Xu Z, Chen J, Yu Y, Huang X, He Y, Yao L, Zhang L, Zhu M, Wang W, Wang ZC, Zhang M, Bao Y, Jia W, Lin SY, Ye Z, Piao HL, Deng X, Zhang CS, Lin SC. Nature. 2022 Mar;603(7899):159-165. doi: 10.1038/s41586-022-04431-8. Epub 2022 Feb 23. PubMed 35197629.
Backbone
  Vector backbone: pBoBi
  Backbone size w/o insert (bp): 8300
  Vector type: Lentiviral
Growth in bacteria
  Bacterial resistance: Ampicillin, 100 μg/mL
  Growth temperature: 37°C
  Growth strain: NEB Stable
  Copy number: High Copy
Gene/Insert
  Gene/Insert name: PEN2
  Species: H. sapiens (human)
  Insert size (bp): 303
  Mutation: residues 35 and 40 of PEN2 mutated to alanine
  Entrez Gene: PSENEN (a.k.a. ACNINV2, MDS033, MSTP064, PEN-2, PEN2)
  Promoter: CMV
  Tag / fusion protein: HA (N terminal on insert)
  Cloning method: Ligation Independent Cloning
Terms and licenses: Academic/Nonprofit Terms; Industry Terms: Not Available to Industry
How to cite: pBoBi-hPEN2 2A was a gift from Sheng-cai Lin (Addgene plasmid # 183640 ; http://n2t.net/addgene:183640 ; RRID:Addgene_183640)
