[The description below was written by a language model from this plasmid's Addgene catalogue record and pLannotate feature annotations shown in this document.]
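Description:
pBoBi-hPEN2 2A is a lentiviral transfer plasmid built on the pBoBi backbone for expressing a mutant form of human PEN2 (gene symbol PSENEN), a small essential subunit of the gamma-secretase complex. The 303 bp insert carries alanine substitutions at residues 35 and 40 (hence "2A"), which according to the record abolish metformin binding at the N-terminal, cytosolic face of the protein. The catalogue entry lists an N-terminal HA tag, although the feature table does not annotate it separately. Expression is driven by an internal CMV enhancer/promoter, and a WPRE downstream of the coding sequence should enhance transcript stability and expression. A chimeric intron is also annotated between the insert and the WPRE.

The viral portion has the hallmarks of a Tat-independent, third-generation-style design. A CMV enhancer/promoter is fused to a truncated HIV-1 5' LTR to produce the genomic RNA in packaging cells. It is followed by the Ψ packaging signal with a gag fragment, the RRE for Rev-dependent nuclear export, and the cPPT/CTS, which aids nuclear import of the provirus. The 3' end carries HIV-1 LTR sequences followed by a bGH polyadenylation signal. Outside the viral region, the plasmid has a high-copy ColE1/pUC origin, an ampicillin resistance gene for selection in E. coli, an f1 origin, and an SV40/EM7-driven bleomycin/Zeocin resistance cassette. Because this cassette lies outside the LTRs, it would not be transferred with the virus.

The construct serves as a metformin-binding-deficient PEN2 for stable expression in mammalian cells. It fits comparison with wild-type PEN2 in studies of how low-dose metformin engages the lysosomal AMPK pathway.
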