Features (pLannotate 1.2.2; 33 found; start..end, strand, type, name):
     18..347     +  promoter       SV40 promoter: SV40 enhancer and early promoter
    395..442     +  promoter       EM7 promoter: synthetic bacterial promoter&nbsp
    461..835     +  CDS            BleoR: antibiotic-binding protein; Sh ble from Streptoalloteichus hindustanus; confers resistance to bleomycin, phleomycin, and Zeocin™
    845..970     +  CDS            ble (fragment): BLE_KLEPN - Experimental evidence at protein level: Swiss-Prot protein existence level 1. Binding protein with a strong affinity to the bleomycin family of antibiotics. Binds to CL990; an antimitotic-antibiotic compound. From Klebsiella pneumoniae.
    965..1086    +  polyA_signal   SV40 poly(A) signal: SV40 polyadenylation signal
   1159..1175    -  protein_bind   lac operator: The lac repressor binds to the lac operator to inhibit transcription in E. coli. This inhibition can be relieved by adding lactose or isopropyl-β-D-thiogalactopyranoside (IPTG). lac repressor encoded by lacI
   1183..1213    -  promoter       lac promoter: promoter for the E. coli lac operon
   1228..1249    -  protein_bind   CAP binding site: CAP binding activates transcription in the presence of cAMP. E. coli catabolite activator protein
   1262..1354    -  CDS            lacI (fragment): lac repressor; lacI; The lac repressor binds to the lac operator to inhibit transcription in E. coli. This inhibition can be relieved by adding lactose or isopropyl-β-D-thiogalactopyranoside (IPTG).
   1537..2125    -  rep_origin     ori: high-copy-number ColE1/pMB1/pBR322/pUC origin of replication
   2296..3156    -  CDS            AmpR: β-lactamase; bla; confers resistance to ampicillin, carbenicillin, and related antibiotics
   3157..3261    -  promoter       AmpR promoter: bla
   3320..3372    -  misc_feature   bom (fragment): basis of mobility region from pBR322
   3527..3906    +  enhancer       CMV enhancer: human cytomegalovirus immediate early enhancer
   3907..4106    +  promoter       CMV promoter: human cytomegalovirus (CMV) immediate early promoter
   4124..4304    +  LTR            5' LTR (truncated): truncated 5' long terminal repeat (LTR) from HIV-1
   4351..4476    +  misc_feature   HIV-1 Ψ: packaging signal of human immunodeficiency virus type 1
   4460..4823    +  CDS            HIV-1 gag (fragment): gag protein from human immunodeficiency virus 1; gag
   4969..5202    +  misc_feature   RRE: The Rev response element (RRE) of HIV-1 allows for Rev-dependent mRNA export from the nucleus to the cytoplasm.
   5579..5679    +  CDS            Rev (fragment): human immunodeficiency virus 1 (HIV-1) Rev protein; rev; enhances nuclear export of unspliced and incompletely spliced viral mRNAs
   5683..5799    +  misc_feature   cPPT/CTS: central polypurine tract and central termination sequence of HIV-1
   5822..6125    +  enhancer       CMV enhancer: human cytomegalovirus immediate early enhancer
   6126..6329    +  promoter       CMV promoter: human cytomegalovirus (CMV) immediate early promoter
   6539..6841    +  CDS            PSENEN: PEN2_HUMAN - Also known as PEN2. Experimental evidence at protein level: Swiss-Prot protein existence level 1. Essential subunit of the gamma-secretase complex, an endoprotease complex that catalyzes the intramembrane cleavage of integral membrane proteins such as Notch receptors and APP (amyloid- beta precursor protein) (PubMed:12522139, PubMed:12763021, PubMed:12740439, PubMed:12679784, PubMed:24941111, PubMed:30598546, PubMed:30630874). The gamma-secretase complex plays a role in Notch and Wnt signaling cascades and regulation of downstream processes via its role in processing key regulator
   6928..7157    +  intron         chimeric intron: chimera between introns from adenovirus and immunoglobulin heavy chain genes
   7221..7331    +  CDS            nef (fragment): NEF_HV1Z2 - Experimental evidence at protein level: Swiss-Prot protein existence level 1. Extracellular Nef protein targets CD4(+) T-lymphocytes for apoptosis by interacting with CXCR4 surface receptors. From Human immunodeficiency virus type 1 group M subtype D (isolate Z2/CDC-Z34) (HIV-1).
   7334..7922    +  misc_feature   WPRE: woodchuck hepatitis virus posttranscriptional regulatory element
   7939..8007    +  CDS            nef (fragment): NEF_HV1Z2 - Experimental evidence at protein level: Swiss-Prot protein existence level 1. Extracellular Nef protein targets CD4(+) T-lymphocytes for apoptosis by interacting with CXCR4 surface receptors. From Human immunodeficiency virus type 1 group M subtype D (isolate Z2/CDC-Z34) (HIV-1).
   8009..8321    +  LTR            5' LTR (fragment): 5' long terminal repeat (LTR) from HIV-1
   8329..8509    +  LTR            5' LTR (truncated): truncated 5' long terminal repeat (LTR) from HIV-1
   8541..8765    +  polyA_signal   bGH poly(A) signal: bovine growth hormone polyadenylation signal
   8769..8790    +  promoter       SV40 promoter (fragment): SV40 enhancer and early promoter
   8811..4       +  rep_origin     f1 ori (across the origin) (sequence partly withheld): f1 bacteriophage origin of replication; arrow indicates direction of (+) strand synthesis
>Addgene plasmid #183640 | pBoBi-hPEN2 2A | addgene full sequence | sequence record 363111 | Addgene NGS Result
AATTAATTCTGTGGAATGTGTGTCAGTTAGGGTGTGGAAAGTCCCCAGGCTCCCCAGCAGGCAGAAGTAT
GCAAAGCATGCATCTCAATTAGTCAGCAACCAGGTGTGGAAAGTCCCCAGGCTCCCCAGCAGGCAGAAGT
ATGCAAAGCATGCATCTCAATTAGTCAGCAACCATAGTCCCGCCCCTAACTCCGCCCATCCCGCCCCTAA
CTCCGCCCAGTTCCGCCCATTCTCCGCCCCATGGCTGACTAATTTTTTTTATTTATGCAGAGGCCGAGGC
CGCCTCTGCCTCTGAGCTATTCCAGAAGTAGTGAGGAGGCTTTTTTGGAGGCCTAGGCTTTTGCAAAAAG
CTCCCGGGAGCTTGTATATCCATTTTCGGATCTGATCAGCACGTGTTGACAATTAATCATCGGCATAGTA
TATCGGCATAGTATAATACGACAAGGTGAGGAACTAAACCATGGCCAAGTTGACCAGTGCCGTTCCGGTG
CTCACCGCGCGCGACGTCGCCGGAGCGGTCGAGTTCTGGACCGACCGGCTCGGGTTCTCCCGGGACTTCG
TGGAGGACGACTTCGCCGGTGTGGTCCGGGACGACGTGACCCTGTTCATCAGCGCGGTCCAGGACCAGGT
GGTGCCGGACAACACCCTGGCCTGGGTGTGGGTGCGCGGCCTGGACGAGCTGTACGCCGAGTGGTCGGAG
GTCGTGTCCACGAACTTCCGGGACGCCTCCGGGCCGGCCATGACCGAGATCGGCGAGCAGCCGTGGGGGC
GGGAGTTCGCCCTGCGCGACCCGGCCGGCAACTGCGTGCACTTCGTGGCCGAGGAGCAGGACTGACACGT
GCTACGAGATTTCGATTCCACCGCCGCCTTCTATGAAAGGTTGGGCTTCGGAATCGTTTTCCGGGACGCC
GGCTGGATGATCCTCCAGCGCGGGGATCTCATGCTGGAGTTCTTCGCCCACCCCAACTTGTTTATTGCAG
CTTATAATGGTTACAAATAAAGCAATAGCATCACAAATTTCACAAATAAAGCATTTTTTTCACTGCATTC
TAGTTGTGGTTTGTCCAAACTCATCAATGTATCTTATCATGTCTGTATACCGTCGACCTCTAGCTAGAGC
TTGGCGTAATCATGGTCATAGCTGTTTCCTGTGTGAAATTGTTATCCGCTCACAATTCCACACAACATAC
GAGCCGGAAGCATAAAGTGTAAAGCCTGGGGTGCCTAATGAGTGAGCTAACTCACATTAATTGCGTTGCG
CTCACTGCCCGCTTTCCAGTCGGGAAACCTGTCGTGCCAGCTGCATTAATGAATCGGCCAACGCGCGGGG
AGAGGCGGTTTGCGTATTGGGCGCTCTTCCGCTTCCTCGCTCACTGACTCGCTGCGCTCGGTCGTTCGGC
TGCGGCGAGCGGTATCAGCTCACTCAAAGGCGGTAATACGGTTATCCACAGAATCAGGGGATAACGCAGG
AAAGAACATGTGAGCAAAAGGCCAGCAAAAGGCCAGGAACCGTAAAAAGGCCGCGTTGCTGGCGTTTTTC
CATAGGCTCCGCCCCCCTGACGAGCATCACAAAAATCGACGCTCAAGTCAGAGGTGGCGAAACCCGACAG
GACTATAAAGATACCAGGCGTTTCCCCCTGGAAGCTCCCTCGTGCGCTCTCCTGTTCCGACCCTGCCGCT
TACCGGATACCTGTCCGCCTTTCTCCCTTCGGGAAGCGTGGCGCTTTCTCATAGCTCACGCTGTAGGTAT
CTCAGTTCGGTGTAGGTCGTTCGCTCCAAGCTGGGCTGTGTGCACGAACCCCCCGTTCAGCCCGACCGCT
GCGCCTTATCCGGTAACTATCGTCTTGAGTCCAACCCGGTAAGACACGACTTATCGCCACTGGCAGCAGC
CACTGGTAACAGGATTAGCAGAGCGAGGTATGTAGGCGGTGCTACAGAGTTCTTGAAGTGGTGGCCTAAC
TACGGCTACACTAGAAGAACAGTATTTGGTATCTGCGCTCTGCTGAAGCCAGTTACCTTCGGAAAAAGAG
TTGGTAGCTCTTGATCCGGCAAACAAACCACCGCTGGTAGCGGTGGTTTTTTTGTTTGCAAGCAGCAGAT
TACGCGCAGAAAAAAAGGATCTCAAGAAGATCCTTTGATCTTTTCTACGGGGTCTGACGCTCAGTGGAAC
GAAAACTCACGTTAAGGGATTTTGGTCATGAGATTATCAAAAAGGATCTTCACCTAGATCCTTTTAAATT
AAAAATGAAGTTTTAAATCAATCTAAAGTATATATGAGTAAACTTGGTCTGACAGTTACCAATGCTTAAT
CAGTGAGGCACCTATCTCAGCGATCTGTCTATTTCGTTCATCCATAGTTGCCTGACTCCCCGTCGTGTAG
ATAACTACGATACGGGAGGGCTTACCATCTGGCCCCAGTGCTGCAATGATACCGCGAGACCCACGCTCAC
CGGCTCCAGATTTATCAGCAATAAACCAGCCAGCCGGAAGGGCCGAGCGCAGAAGTGGTCCTGCAACTTT
ATCCGCCTCCATCCAGTCTATTAATTGTTGCCGGGAAGCTAGAGTAAGTAGTTCGCCAGTTAATAGTTTG
CGCAACGTTGTTGCCATTGCTACAGGCATCGTGGTGTCACGCTCGTCGTTTGGTATGGCTTCATTCAGCT
CCGGTTCCCAACGATCAAGGCGAGTTACATGATCCCCCATGTTGTGCAAAAAAGCGGTTAGCTCCTTCGG
TCCTCCGATCGTTGTCAGAAGTAAGTTGGCCGCAGTGTTATCACTCATGGTTATGGCAGCACTGCATAAT
TCTCTTACTGTCATGCCATCCGTAAGATGCTTTTCTGTGACTGGTGAGTACTCAACCAAGTCATTCTGAG
AATAGTGTATGCGGCGACCGAGTTGCTCTTGCCCGGCGTCAATACGGGATAATACCGCGCCACATAGCAG
AACTTTAAAAGTGCTCATCATTGGAAAACGTTCTTCGGGGCGAAAACTCTCAAGGATCTTACCGCTGTTG
AGATCCAGTTCGATGTAACCCACTCGTGCACCCAACTGATCTTCAGCATCTTTTACTTTCACCAGCGTTT
CTGGGTGAGCAAAAACAGGAAGGCAAAATGCCGCAAAAAAGGGAATAAGGGCGACACGGAAATGTTGAAT
ACTCATACTCTTCCTTTTTCAATATTATTGAAGCATTTATCAGGGTTATTGTCTCATGAGCGGATACATA
TTTGAATGTATTTAGAAAAATAAACAAATAGGGGTTCCGCGCACATTTCCCCGAAAAGTGCCACCTGACG
TCGACGGATCGGGAGATCTCCCGATCCCCTATGGTGCACTCTCAGTACAATCTGCTCTGATGCCGCATAG
TTAAGCCAGTATCTGCTCCCTGCTTGTGTGTTGGAGGTCGCTGAGTAGTGCGCGAGCAAAATTTAAGCTA
CAACAAGGCAAGGCTTGACCGACAATTGCATGAAGAATCTGCTTAGGGTTAGGCGTTTTGCGCTGCTTCG
CGATGTACGGGCCAGATATACGCGTTGACATTGATTATTGACTAGTTATTAATAGTAATCAATTACGGGG
TCATTAGTTCATAGCCCATATATGGAGTTCCGCGTTACATAACTTACGGTAAATGGCCCGCCTGGCTGAC
CGCCCAACGACCCCCGCCCATTGACGTCAATAATGACGTATGTTCCCATAGTAACGCCAATAGGGACTTT
CCATTGACGTCAATGGGTGGAGTATTTACGGTAAACTGCCCACTTGGCAGTACATCAAGTGTATCATATG
CCAAGTACGCCCCCTATTGACGTCAATGACGGTAAATGGCCCGCCTGGCATTATGCCCAGTACATGACCT
TATGGGACTTTCCTACTTGGCAGTACATCTACGTATTAGTCATCGCTATTACCATGGTGATGCGGTTTTG
GCAGTACATCAATGGGCGTGGATAGCGGTTTGACTCACGGGGATTTCCAAGTCTCCACCCCATTGACGTC
AATGGGAGTTTGTTTTGGCACCAAAATCAACGGGACTTTCCAAAATGTCGTAACAACTCCGCCCCATTGA
CGCAAATGGGCGGTAGGCGTGTACGGTGGGAGGTCTATATAAGCAGCGCGTTTTGCCTGTACTGGGTCTC
TCTGGTTAGACCAGATCTGAGCCTGGGAGCTCTCTGGCTAACTAGGGAACCCACTGCTTAAGCCTCAATA
AAGCTTGCCTTGAGTGCTTCAAGTAGTGTGTGCCCGTCTGTTGTGTGACTCTGGTAACTAGAGATCCCTC
AGACCCTTTTAGTCAGTGTGGAAAATCTCTAGCAGTGGCGCCCGAACAGGGACTTGAAAGCGAAAGGGAA
ACCAGAGGAGCTCTCTCGACGCAGGACTCGGCTTGCTGAAGCGCGCACGGCAAGAGGCGAGGGGCGGCGA
CTGGTGAGTACGCCAAAAATTTTGACTAGCGGAGGCTAGAAGGAGAGAGATGGGTGCGAGAGCGTCAGTA
TTAAGCGGGGGAGAATTAGATCGCGATGGGAAAAAATTCGGTTAAGGCCAGGGGGAAAGAAAAAATATAA
ATTAAAACATATAGTATGGGCAAGCAGGGAGCTAGAACGATTCGCAGTTAATCCTGGCCTGTTAGAAACA
TCAGAAGGCTGTAGACAAATACTGGGACAGCTACAACCATCCCTTCAGACAGGATCAGAAGAACTTAGAT
CATTATATAATACAGTAGCAACCCTCTATTGTGTGCATCAAAGGATAGAGATAAAAGACACCAAGGAAGC
TTTAGACAAGATAGAGGAAGAGCAAAACAAAAGTAAGACCACCGCACAGCAAGCGGCCGCTGATCTTCAG
ACCTGGAGGAGGAGATATGAGGGACAATTGGAGAAGTGAATTATATAAATATAAAGTAGTAAAAATTGAA
CCATTAGGAGTAGCACCCACCAAGGCAAAGAGAAGAGTGGTGCAGAGAGAAAAAAGAGCAGTGGGAATAG
GAGCTTTGTTCCTTGGGTTCTTGGGAGCAGCAGGAAGCACTATGGGCGCAGCGTCAATGACGCTGACGGT
ACAGGCCAGACAATTATTGTCTGGTATAGTGCAGCAGCAGAACAATTTGCTGAGGGCTATTGAGGCGCAA
CAGCATCTGTTGCAACTCACAGTCTGGGGCATCAAGCAGCTCCAGGCAAGAATCCTGGCTGTGGAAAGAT
ACCTAAAGGATCAACAGCTCCTGGGGATTTGGGGTTGCTCTGGAAAACTCATTTGCACCACTGCTGTGCC
TTGGAATGCTAGTTGGAGTAATAAATCTCTGGAACAGATTTGGAATCACACGACCTGGATGGAGTGGGAC
AGAGAAATTAACAATTACACAAGCTTAATACACTCCTTAATTGAAGAATCGCAAAACCAGCAAGAAAAGA
ATGAACAAGAATTATTGGAATTAGATAAATGGGCAAGTTTGTGGAATTGGTTTAACATAACAAATTGGCT
GTGGTATATAAAATTATTCATAATGATAGTAGGAGGCTTGGTAGGTTTAAGAATAGTTTTTGCTGTACTT
TCTATAGTGAATAGAGTTAGGCAGGGATATTCACCATTATCGTTTCAGACCCACCTCCCAACCCCGAGGG
GACCCGACAGGCCCGAAGGAATAGAAGAAGAAGGTGGAGAGAGAGACAGAGACAGATCCATTCGATTAGT
GAACGGATCAACTTTTAAAAGAAAAGGGGGGATTGGGGGGTACAGTGCAGGGGAAAGAATAGTAGACATA
ATAGCAACAGACATACAAACTAAAGAATTACAAAAACAAATTACAAAATTCAAAATTTTATCGATAAGCT
TGGGAGTTCCGCGTTACATAACTTACGGTAAATGGCCCGCCTGGCTGACCGCCCAACGACCCCCGCCCAT
TGACGTCAATAATGACGTATGTTCCCATAGTAACGCCAATAGGGACTTTCCATTGACGTCAATGGGTGGA
GTATTTACGGTAAACTGCCCACTTGGCAGTACATCAAGTGTATCATATGCCAAGTACGCCCCCTATTGAC
GTCAATGACGGTAAATGGCCCGCCTGGCATTATGCCCAGTACATGACCTTATGGGACTTTCCTACTTGGC
AGTACATCTACGTATTAGTCATCGCTATTACCATGGTGATGCGGTTTTGGCAGTACATCAATGGGCGTGG
ATAGCGGTTTGACTCACGGGGATTTCCAAGTCTCCACCCCATTGACGTCAATGGGAGTTTGTTTTGGCAC
CAAAATCAACGGGACTTTCCAAAATGTCGTAACAACTCCGCCCCATTGACGCAAATGGGCGGTAGGCGTG
TACGGTGGGAGGTCTATATAAGCAGAGCTCGTTTAGTGAACCGTCAGATCGCCTGGAGACGCCATCCACG
CTGTTTTGACCTCCATAGAAGACACCGACTGAGCTCCTTAAGGTTAACGCCACCATGTACCCTTATGACG
TACCTGACTATGCTGGCGCCTACCCTTATGACGTACCTGACTATGCTGGATACCCTTATGACGTACCTGA
CTATGCTGGATCTAGAGAATTCGGATCCATGAACCTGGAGCGAGTGTCCAATGAGGAGAAATTGAACCTG
TGCCGGAAGTACTACCTGGGGGGGTTTGCTTTCCTGCCTTTTCTCTGGTTGGTCAACATCGCCTGGTTCT
TCCGAGCGGCCTTCCTTGTCCCAGCCTACACAGAACAGAGCCAAATCAAAGGCTATGTCTGGCGCTCAGC
TGTGGGCTTCCTCTTCTGGGTGATAGTGCTCACCTCCTGGATCACCATCTTCCAGATCTACCGGCCCCGC
TGGGGTGCCCTTGGGGACTACCTCTCCTTCACCATACCCCTGGGCACCCCCCTCGAGCCATGGAAGCTTG
ATATCTAACTGACTGAACCGGTGGTACCGAGGAATTAATTCGCTGTCTGCGAGGGCCAGCTGTTGGGGTG
AGTACTCCCTCTCAAAAGCGGGCATGACTTCTGCGCTAAGATTGTCAGTTTCCAAAAACGAGGAGGATTT
GATATTCACCTGGCCCGCGGTGATGCCTTTGAGGGTGGCCGCGTCCATCTGGTCAGAAAAGACAATCTTT
TTGTTGTCAAGCTTGAGGTGTGGCAGGCTTGAGATCTGGCCATACACTTGAGTGACAATGACATCCACTT
TGCCTTTCTCTCCACAGGTGTCCACTCCCAGGTCCAACTGCAGGTCGAGCATGCATCTAGGGCGGCCAAT
TCCGCCGATCCTGGAAAAACATGGAGCAATCACAAGTAGCAATACAGCAGCTACCAATGCTGATTGTGCC
TGGCTAGAAGCACAAGAGGAGGAGGAGGTGGGTTTTCCAGTCACACCTCAGACAATCAACCTCTGGATTA
CAAAATTTGTGAAAGATTGACTGGTATTCTTAACTATGTTGCTCCTTTTACGCTATGTGGATACGCTGCT
TTAATGCCTTTGTATCATGCTATTGCTTCCCGTATGGCTTTCATTTTCTCCTCCTTGTATAAATCCTGGT
TGCTGTCTCTTTATGAGGAGTTGTGGCCCGTTGTCAGGCAACGTGGCGTGGTGTGCACTGTGTTTGCTGA
CGCAACCCCCACTGGTTGGGGCATTGCCACCACCTGTCAGCTCCTTTCCGGGACTTTCGCTTTCCCCCTC
CCTATTGCCACGGCGGAACTCATCGCCGCCTGCCTTGCCCGCTGCTGGACAGGGGCTCGGCTGTTGGGCA
CTGACAATTCCGTGGTGTTGTCGGGGAAGCTGACGTCCTTTCCATGGCTGCTCGCCTGTGTTGCCACCTG
GATTCTGCGCGGGACGTCCTTCTGCTACGTCCCTTCGGCCCTCAATCCAGCGGACCTTCCTTCCCGCGGC
CTGCTGCCGGCTCTGCGGCCTCTTCCGCGTCTTCGCCTTCGCCCTCAGACGAGTCGGATCTCCCTTTGGG
CCGCCTCCCCGCCTGGAATTCGAGCTCGGTACCTTTAAGACCAATGACTTACAAGGCAGCTGTAGATCTT
AGCCACTTTTTAAAAGAAAAGGGGGGACTGGAAGGGCTAATTCACTCCCAACGAAGACAAGATATCCTTG
ATCTGTGGATCTACCACACACAAGGCTACTTCCCTGATTGGCAGAACTACACACCAGGGCCAGGGATCAG
ATATCCACTGACCTTTGGATGGTGCTACAAGCTAGTACCAGTTGAGCAAGAGAAGGTAGAAGAAGCCAAT
GAAGGAGAGAACACCCGCTTGTTACACCCTGTGAGCCTGCATGGGATGGATGACCCGGAGAGAGAAGTAT
TAGAGTGGAGGTTTGACAGCCGCCTAGCATTTCATCACATGGCCCGAGAGCTGCATCCGGACTGTACTGG
GTCTCTCTGGTTAGACCAGATCTGAGCCTGGGAGCTCTCTGGCTAACTAGGGAACCCACTGCTTAAGCCT
CAATAAAGCTTGCCTTGAGTGCTTCAAGTAGTGTGTGCCCGTCTGTTGTGTGACTCTGGTAACTAGAGAT
CCCTCAGACCCTTTTAGTCAGTGTGGAAAATCTCTAGCAGGGCCGCTTTAAACCCGCTGATCAGCCTCGA
CTGTGCCTTCTAGTTGCCAGCCATCTGTTGTTTGCCCCTCCCCCGTGCCTTCCTTGACCCTGGAAGGTGC
CACTCCCACTGTCCTTTCCTAATAAAATGAGGAAATTGCATCGCATTGTCTGAGTAGGTGTCATTCTATT
CTGGGGGGTGGGGTGGGGCAGGACAGCAAGGGGGAGGATTGGGAAGACAATAGCAGGCATGCTGGGGATG
CGGTGGGCTCTATGGCTTCTGAGGCGGAAAGAACCAGCTGGGGCTCTAGGGGGTATCCCC
[124 nt withheld, positions 8811-8934]
C
[91 nt withheld, positions 8936-9026]
A
[49 nt withheld, positions 9028-9076]
CCTTTGACGTTGGAGTCCACGTTCTTT
[37 nt withheld, positions 9104-9140]
ACCCTATCTCGGTCTATTCTTTTGATTTATAAGGGATTTTGCCGATTTCGGCCTATTGGTTAAAAAATGA
GCTGATTTAACAAAAATTTAACGCG
